Addgene plasmid #225659: 8138-E02
Purpose: Gateway clone for SORE6 reporter (6 repeats of a SOX2/OCT4 response element from the human NANOG promoter)
Depositing lab: Dominic Esposito. Depositing organization: Frederick National Laboratory. Publication: A flexible reporter system for direct observation and isolation of cancer stem cells. Tang B, Raviv A, Esposito D, Flanders KC, Daniel C, Nghiem BT, Garfield S, Lim L, Mannan P, Robles AI, Smith WI Jr, Zimmerberg J, Ravin R, Wakefield LM. Stem Cell Reports. 2015 Jan 13;4(1):155-169. doi: 10.1016/j.stemcr.2014.11.002. Epub 2014 Dec 11. PubMed 25497455.
Backbone
  Vector backbone: pDonr-215
  Backbone size w/o insert (bp): 2228
  Vector type: Gateway Entry Clone
Growth in bacteria
  Bacterial resistance: Kanamycin, 50 μg/mL
  Growth temperature: 37°C
  Growth strain: DH5alpha
  Copy number: High Copy
Gene/Insert
  Gene/Insert name: SORE6
  Species: H. sapiens (human)
  Insert size (bp): 296
  Cloning method: Gateway Cloning
  Sequencing primers: 5′ 6955 23-mer (5'-TTATTTGATGCCTGGCAGTTCCC-3'); 3′ attLR 23-mer (5'-TAACATCAGAGATTTTGAGACAC)
Terms and licenses: Academic/Nonprofit Terms; Industry Terms: Not Available to Industry
Depositor comments: Entry clone (4-5): SORE6 consists of 6 repeats of a composite SOX2/OCT4 response element from the human NANOG promoter
How to cite: 8138-E02 was a gift from Dominic Esposito (Addgene plasmid # 225659 ; http://n2t.net/addgene:225659 ; RRID:Addgene_225659)
