[The description below was written by a language model from this plasmid's Addgene catalogue record and pLannotate feature annotations shown in this document.]
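Description:
8138-E02 is a Gateway entry clone built on the pDonr-215 backbone that carries SORE6, a synthetic stem-cell-responsive enhancer element. It is a small bacterial plasmid (about 2.5 kb in the sequenced record) propagated at high copy in E. coli from a ColE1/pUC-type origin and selected with kanamycin through an aph(3')-Ia resistance gene. rrnB T1 and T2 transcription terminators sit upstream of the cloning region, a standard donor-vector arrangement that insulates the insert from read-through transcription originating in the backbone.

The insert, roughly 296 bp, consists of six tandem repeats of a composite SOX2/OCT4 response element taken from the human NANOG promoter. It lies between two attL-type recombination sites whose cores are annotated as attB4 and attB5, which agrees with the depositor's note that this is a "4-5" entry clone, meaning the position-specific attL4/attL5 flanks used in multisite Gateway assembly rather than the attL1 label the automated annotation assigns. A short match to the HIV-1 cPPT/CTS called at the start of the insert spans only about 20 bp and is probably an incidental purine-rich similarity rather than a functional lentiviral element.

The plasmid has no minimal promoter, reporter gene, or mammalian expression elements of its own, so it serves purely as a modular building block. In an LR recombination it is combined with other entry clones and a destination vector, placing SORE6 upstream of a promoter and reporter cassette; the record does not specify these partner components. The resulting reporters read out SOX2/OCT4 transcriptional activity and are intended for direct observation and isolation of cancer stem cells.
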