Features (pLannotate 1.2.2; 9 found; start..end, strand, type, name):
      1..86      +  protein_bind   attL1 (fragment): mutant version of attL; recombination site for the Gateway® LR reaction LR Clonase™
     77..97      +  protein_bind   attB4: mutant version of attB; core recombination site for the Gateway® BP reaction BP Clonase™
    100..122     +  misc_feature   cPPT/CTS (fragment): central polypurine tract and central termination sequence of HIV-1
    342..362     -  protein_bind   attB5: mutant version of attB; core recombination site for the Gateway® BP reaction BP Clonase™
    353..438     -  protein_bind   attL1 (fragment): mutant version of attL; recombination site for the Gateway® LR reaction LR Clonase™
    567..1376    +  CDS            KanR: aminoglycoside phosphotransferase; aph(3')-Ia; confers resistance to kanamycin in bacteria or G418 (Geneticin®) in eukaryotes
   1519..2107    +  rep_origin     ori: high-copy-number ColE1/pMB1/pBR322/pUC origin of replication
   2242..2269    -  terminator     rrnB T2 terminator: transcription terminator T2 from the E. coli rrnB gene
   2401..2444    +  terminator     rrnB T1 terminator: Escherichia coli rrnB; transcription terminator T1 from the E. coli rrnB gene
>Addgene plasmid #225659 | 8138-E02 | addgene full sequence | sequence record 452332 | Addgene NGS Result
CAAATAATGATTTTATTTTGACTGATAGTGACCTGTTCGTTGCAACAAATTGATAAGCAATGCTTTTTTA
TAATGCCAACTTTGTATAGAAAAGTTGGCCAAATTACAAAATTCAAAATTTTATCGATCAGCTACTTTTG
CATTACAATGGCCTTGGTGCAGCTACTTTTGCATTACAATGGCCTTGGTGCAGCTACTTTTGCATTACAA
TGGCCTTGGTGGAATTCCAGCTACTTTTGCATTACAATGGCCTTGGTGCAGCTACTTTTGCATTACAATG
GCCTTGGTGCAGCTACTTTTGCATTACAATGGCCTTGGTGACTAGTTAGGCGTGTACGGGCCAACTTTTG
TATACAAAGTTGGCATTATAAAAAAGCATTGCTTATCAATTTGTTGCAACGAACAGGTCACTATCAGTCA
AAATAAAATCATTATTTGGAGCTCTAGAGCTGCAGGGCGCAGGGCCCGTGTCTCAAAATCTCTGATGTTA
CATTGCACAAGATAAAAATATATCATCATGAACAATAAAACTGTCTGCTTACATAAACAGTAATACAAGG
GGTGTTATGAGCCATATTCAACGGGAAACGTCGAGGCCGCGATTAAATTCCAACATGGATGCTGATTTAT
ATGGGTATAAATGGGCTCGCGATAATGTCGGGCAATCAGGTGCGACAATCTATCGCTTGTATGGGAAGCC
CGATGCGCCAGAGTTGTTTCTGAAACATGGCAAAGGTAGCGTTGCCAATGATGTTACAGATGAGATGGTC
AGACTAAACTGGCTGACGGAATTTATGCCTCTTCCGACCATCAAGCATTTTATCCGTACTCCTGATGATG
CATGGTTACTCACCACTGCGATCCCCGGAAAAACAGCATTCCAGGTATTAGAAGAATATCCTGATTCAGG
TGAAAATATTGTTGATGCGCTGGCAGTGTTCCTGCGCCGGTTGCATTCGATTCCTGTTTGTAATTGTCCT
TTTAACAGCGATCGCGTATTTCGTCTCGCTCAGGCGCAATCACGAATGAATAACGGTTTGGTTGATGCGA
GTGATTTTGATGACGAGCGTAATGGCTGGCCTGTTGAACAAGTCTGGAAAGAAATGCATAAACTTTTGCC
ATTCTCGCCGGATTCAGTCGTCACTCATGGTGATTTCTCACTTGATAACCTTATTTTTGACGAGGGGAAA
TTAATAGGTTGTATTGATGTTGGACGAGTCGGAATCGCAGACCGATACCAGGATCTTGCCATCCTATGGA
ACTGCCTCGGTGAGTTTTCTCCTTCATTACAGAAACGGCTTTTTCAAAAATATGGTATTGATAATCCTGA
TATGAATAAATTGCAGTTTCATTTGATGCTCGATGAGTTTTTCTAATCAGAATTGGTTAATTGGTTGTAA
CACCGGCAGAGCATTACGCTGACTTGACGGGACGGCGCAAGCTCATGACCAAAATCCCTTAACGTGAGTT
TTCGTTCCACTGAGCGTCAGACCCCGTAGAAAAGATCAAAGGATCTTCTTGAGATCCTTTTTTTCTGCGC
GTAATCTGCTGCTTGCAAACAAAAAAACCACCGCTACCAGCGGTGGTTTGTTTGCCGGATCAAGAGCTAC
CAACTCTTTTTCCGAAGGTAACTGGCTTCAGCAGAGCGCAGATACCAAATACTGTTCTTCTAGTGTAGCC
GTAGTTAGGCCACCACTTCAAGAACTCTGTAGCACCGCCTACATACCTCGCTCTGCTAATCCTGTTACCA
GTGGCTGCTGCCAGTGGCGATAAGTCGTGTCTTACCGGGTTGGACTCAAGACGATAGTTACCGGATAAGG
CGCAGCGGTCGGGCTGAACGGGGGGTTCGTGCACACAGCCCAGCTTGGAGCGAACGACCTACACCGAACT
GAGATACCTACAGCGTGAGCTATGAGAAAGCGCCACGCTTCCCGAAGGGAGAAAGGCGGACAGGTATCCG
GTAAGCGGCAGGGTCGGAACAGGAGAGCGCACGAGGGAGCTTCCAGGGGGAAACGCCTGGTATCTTTATA
GTCCTGTCGGGTTTCGCCACCTCTGACTTGAGCGTCGATTTTTGTGATGCTCGTCAGGGGGGCGGAGCCT
ATGGAAAAACGCCAGCAACGCGGCCTTTTTACGGTTCCTGGCCTTTTGCTGGCCTTTTGCTCACATGTTC
TTTCCTGCGTTATCCCCTGATTCTGTGGATAACCGTATTACCGCTAGCCAGGAAGAGTTTGTAGAAACGC
AAAAAGGCCATCCGTCAGGATGGCCTTCTGCTTAGTTTGATGCCTGGCAGTTTATGGCGGGCGTCCTGCC
CGCCACCCTCCGGGCCGTTGCTTCACAACGTTCAAATCCGCTCCCGGCGGATTTGTCCTACTCAGGAGAG
CGTTCACCGACAAACAACAGATAAAACGAAAGGCCCAGTCTTCCGACTGAGCCTTTCGTTTTATTTGATG
CCTGGCAGTTCCCTACTCTCGCGTTAACGCTACCATGGAGCTC
